>Addgene plasmid #100457 | pCMV_mEm_4GS_LF82_664 | addgene full sequence | sequence record 210326 | Addgene NGS Result
TGAACCGTCAGATCGCCTGGAGACGCCATCCACGCTGTTTTGACCTCCATAGAAGACACCGGGACCGATC
CAGCCTCCGGACTCTAGAGGATCCGGTACTAGAGGAACTGAAAAACCAGAAAGTTAACTGGTAAGTTTAG
TCTTTTTGTCTTTTATTTCAGGTCCCGGATCCGGTGGTGGTGCAAATCAAAGAACTGCTCCTCAGTGGAT
GTTGCCTTTACTTCTAGGCCTGTACGGAAGTGTTACTTCTGCTCTAAAAGCTGCGGAATTGTACCCGCGG
GCCCACCATGGTGAGCAAGGGCGAGGAGCTGTTCACCGGGGTGGTGCCCATCCTGGTCGAGCTGGACGGC
GACGTAAACGGCCACAAGTTCAGCGTGTCCGGCGAGGGCGAGGGCGATGCCACCTACGGCAAGCTGACCC
TGAAGTTCATCTGCACCACCGGCAAGCTGCCCGTGCCCTGGCCCACCCTCGTGACCACCTTGACCTACGG
CGTGCAGTGCTTCGCCCGCTACCCCGACCACATGAAGCAGCACGACTTCTTCAAGTCCGCCATGCCCGAA
GGCTACGTCCAGGAGCGCACCATCTTCTTCAAGGACGACGGCAACTACAAGACCCGCGCCGAGGTGAAGT
TCGAGGGCGACACCCTGGTGAACCGCATCGAGCTGAAGGGCATCGACTTCAAGGAGGACGGCAACATCCT
GGGGCACAAGCTGGAGTACAACTACAACAGCCACAAGGTCTATATCACCGCCGACAAGCAGAAGAACGGC
ATCAAGGTGAACTTCAAGACCCGCCACAACATCGAGGACGGCAGCGTGCAGCTCGCCGACCACTACCAGC
AGAACACCCCCATCGGCGACGGCCCCGTGCTGCTGCCCGACAACCACTACCTGAGCACCCAGTCCAAGCT
GAGCAAAGACCCCAACGAGAAGCGCGATCACATGGTCCTGCTGGAGTTCGTGACCGCCGCCGGGATCACT
CTCGGCATGGACGAGCTGTACAAGCGAATTGGTGGAGGGGGCGGTTCCGGTGGCGGAGGTTCCCGAATTC
GTCGACGGAGATCTGATATGGCTGTTGTTCCCGTCGATGATGTTATCCAGCGTACGCTGGCGAAGATGCA
AAACCGGATTGAGCAAAAAGCGCAGTCCGGTGAGCAGAGTAATGAGCAGAGCGGATTACTCTTTCTGGGG
AACGTGCATGACGCCGTTCCCCGGCGTTTATTTCTGGATTGTCGGTTATCGCCGCTGGATAAAATGGCGT
GGATGATGATCCGACTGTACGCCCAGCAGAACGAGGGCGCTGTTTTTCCGACCTACGACGAATTGCAGTG
CCAGCTGGCGTTACCTCATTCGGATAAAGCCTCCCGGGAGACGGTCAGTCGGGCGCTGTTAATGCTGCGT
CTTACCGGGTGGCTGAGCCTCTGCAAGCGTGTCAGAGATAAATCCGGGCGTATTCGCGGCAATATCTATG
CCCAGCATGATGAGCCTCTGGGGCTGTTTGATACGGAATACTTCGATCCCGGCTGGCTTGATGCCGTTGC
TGATGCCTGCCGACACACCAATAAAACAATACGCCTGACGGCGCTGGCCGTTTTGCAGGATATCAAATCC
GATACCCGTATGCGCCACCGGCACTCACGCGTTGCACTGATAGAAGCCCGGTTATCAGCCCCACAAACTC
CGCAGGAAATGGTGTCATCACGGCAGAAGAAAATCCCCGGTTCTGAAACCGAACCAGGTCAAAAATCACA
AAGTTCGGAATCCGAACTTGGCGTTCTAAAAGGGGATATTTTACCTGGTTCGGATTCCGAACTAAGCCGG
AAATCAAGGGATGGCGGCTTAGTTCGAAAATCGAACCGTTACGTACGTAGTTTTACACAGAGTGTAAAAG
ATACGTACGTAGGGGGCGAAAGTCGGTTGTCGTGGCCGACGGCTGTGATCGAGCGGTTGAACACACCTGA
CCGGGATATGCTGGAACAGCAGCTAAACGCGCTGCCTTGCGAGCTGGGTCAGCGGATTCTGGACGATCTG
GCTGGCCGCATGAAAGCGACGGAGGTCAGGAACGTCACGGCCTACCTGCTGGCAAACCTGAAACGGGCAA
GGGAAGGGCAGTTCAATTCTGGTGACGTGGGGATGGTACATCCGCCTACAAAGCAAAAACCGGTTAGTAC
GTCGCCATCTGGCGGGAAAAAAGAGGTCAAACGCGCCCGGAGAGAGTTTGTGTCTGGTGTGATGGCTGAG
ATCCGAGGGAATTATTTTGGCTCATGAATCGGTACCCTCGAGAAGCTTGCGGCCGCGGGGATCCAGACAT
GATAAGATACATTGATGAGTTTGGACAAACCACAACTAGAATGCAGTGAAAAAAATGCTTTATTTGTGAA
ATTTGTGATGCTATTGCTTTATTTGTAACCATTATAAGCTGCAATAAACAAGTTAACAACAACAATTGCA
TTCATTTTATGTTTCAGGTTCAGGGGGAGGTGTGGGAGGTTTTTTCGGATCCTCTAGAGTCGATCTGCAG
GCATGCTAGCTTGGCGTAATCATGGTCATAGCTGTTTCCTGTGTGAAATTGTTATCCGCTCACAATTCCA
CACAACATACGAGCCGGAAGCATAAAGTGTAAAGCCTGGGGTGCCTAATGAGTGAGCTAACTCACATTAA
TTGCGTTGCGCTCACTGCCCGCTTTCCAGTCGGGAAACCTGTCGTGCCAGCTGCATTAATGAATCGGCCA
ACGCGCGGGGAGAGGCGGTTTGCGTATTGGGCGCTCTTCCGCTTCCTCGCTCACTGACTCGCTGCGCTCG
GTCGTTCGGCTGCGGCGAGCGGTATCAGCTCACTCAAAGGCGGTAATACGGTTATCCACAGAATCAGGGG
ATAACGCAGGAAAGAACATGTGAGCAAAAGGCCAGCAAAAGGCCAGGAACCGTAAAAAGGCCGCGTTGCT
GGCGTTTTTCCATAGGCTCCGCCCCCCTGACGAGCATCACAAAAATCGACGCTCAAGTCAGAGGTGGCGA
AACCCGACAGGACTATAAAGATACCAGGCGTTTCCCCCTGGAAGCTCCCTCGTGCGCTCTCCTGTTCCGA
CCCTGCCGCTTACCGGATACCTGTCCGCCTTTCTCCCTTCGGGAAGCGTGGCGCTTTCTCATAGCTCACG
CTGTAGGTATCTCAGTTCGGTGTAGGTCGTTCGCTCCAAGCTGGGCTGTGTGCACGAACCCCCCGTTCAG
CCCGACCGCTGCGCCTTATCCGGTAACTATCGTCTTGAGTCCAACCCGGTAAGACACGACTTATCGCCAC
TGGCAGCAGCCACTGGTAACAGGATTAGCAGAGCGAGGTATGTAGGCGGTGCTACAGAGTTCTTGAAGTG
GTGGCCTAACTACGGCTACACTAGAAGAACAGTATTTGGTATCTGCGCTCTGCTGAAGCCAGTTACCTTC
GGAAAAAGAGTTGGTAGCTCTTGATCCGGCAAACAAACCACCGCTGGTAGCGGTGGTTTTTTTGTTTGCA
AGCAGCAGATTACGCGCAGAAAAAAAGGATCTCAAGAAGATCCTTTGATCTTTTCTACGGGGTCTGACGC
TCAGTGGAACGAAAACTCACGTTAAGGGATTTTGGTCATGAGATTATCAAAAAGGATCTTCACCTAGATC
CTTTTAAATTAAAAATGAAGTTTTAAATCAATCTAAAGTATATATGAGTAAACTTGGTCTGACAGTTACC
AATGCTTAATCAGTGAGGCACCTATCTCAGCGATCTGTCTATTTCGTTCATCCATAGTTGCCTGACTCCC
CGTCGTGTAGATAACTACGATACGGGAGGGCTTACCATCTGGCCCCAGTGCTGCAATGATACCGCGAGAC
CCACGCTCACCGGCTCCAGATTTATCAGCAATAAACCAGCCAGCCGGAAGGGCCGAGCGCAGAAGTGGTC
CTGCAACTTTATCCGCCTCCATCCAGTCTATTAATTGTTGCCGGGAAGCTAGAGTAAGTAGTTCGCCAGT
TAATAGTTTGCGCAACGTTGTTGCCATTGCTACAGGCATCGTGGTGTCACGCTCGTCGTTTGGTATGGCT
TCATTCAGCTCCGGTTCCCAACGATCAAGGCGAGTTACATGATCCCCCATGTTGTGCAAAAAAGCGGTTA
GCTCCTTCGGTCCTCCGATCGTTGTCAGAAGTAAGTTGGCCGCAGTGTTATCACTCATGGTTATGGCAGC
ACTGCATAATTCTCTTACTGTCATGCCATCCGTAAGATGCTTTTCTGTGACTGGTGAGTACTCAACCAAG
TCATTCTGAGAATAGTGTATGCGGCGACCGAGTTGCTCTTGCCCGGCGTCAATACGGGATAATACCGCGC
CACATAGCAGAACTTTAAAAGTGCTCATCATTGGAAAACGTTCTTCGGGGCGAAAACTCTCAAGGATCTT
ACCGCTGTTGAGATCCAGTTCGATGTAACCCACTCGTGCACCCAACTGATCTTCAGCATCTTTTACTTTC
ACCAGCGTTTCTGGGTGAGCAAAAACAGGAAGGCAAAATGCCGCAAAAAAGGGAATAAGGGCGACACGGA
AATGTTGAATACTCATACTCTTCCTTTTTCAATATTATTGAAGCATTTATCAGGGTTATTGTCTCATGAG
CGGATACATATTTGAATGTATTTAGAAAAATAAACAAATAGGGGTTCCGCGCACATTTCCCCGAAAAGTG
CCACCTGACGTCTAAGAAACCATTATTATCATGACATTAACCTATAAAAATAGGCGTATCACGAGGCCCT
TTCGTCTCGCGCGTTTCGGTGATGACGGTGAAAACCTCTGACACATGCAGCTCCCGGAGACGGTCACAGC
TTGTCTGTAAGCGGATGCCGGGAGCAGACAAGCCCGTCAGGGCGCGTCAGCGGGTGTTGGCGGGTGTCGG
GGCTGGCTTAACTATGCGGCATCAGAGCAGATTGTACTGAGAGTGCACCATATGCGGTGTGAAATACCGC
ACAGATGCGTAAGGAGAAAATACCGCATCAGGCGCCATTCGCCATTCAGGCTGCGCAACTGTTGGGAAGG
GCGATCGGTGCGGGCCTCTTCGCTATTACGCCAGCTGGCGAAAGGGGGATGTGCTGCAAGGCGATTAAGT
TGGGTAACGCCAGGGTTTTCCCAGTCACGACGTTGTAAAACGACGGCCAGTGAGTTCGAGCTTGCATGCC
TGCAGGTCGTTACATAACTTACGGTAAATGGCCCGCCTGGCTGACCGCCCAACGACCCCCGCCCATTGAC
GTCAATAATGACGTATGTTCCCATAGTAACGCCAATAGGGACTTTCCATTGACGTCAATGGGTGGAGTAT
TTACGGTAAACTGCCCACTTGGCAGTACATCAAGTGTATCATATGCCAAGTACGCCCCCTATTGACGTCA
ATGACGGTAAATGGCCCGCCTGGCATTATGCCCAGTACATGACCTTATGGGACTTTCCTACTTGGCAGTA
CATCTACGTATTAGTCATCGCTATTACCATGGTGATGCGGTTTTGGCAGTACATCAATGGGCGTGGATAG
CGGTTTGACTCACGGGGATTTCCAAGTCTCCACCCCATTGACGTCAATGGGAGTTTGTTTTGGCACCAAA
ATCAACGGGACTTTCCAAAATGTCGTAACAACTCCGCCCCATTGACGCAAATGGGCGGTAGGCGTGTACG
GTGGGAGGTCTATATAAGCAGAGCTCGTTTAG
Features (pLannotate 1.2.2; 17 found; start..end, strand, type, name):
      1..22      +  promoter       TRE3GV promoter (fragment): 3rd-generation Tet-responsive promoter that can be activated by binding of Tet-On® 3G, optimized for retroviral and lentiviral vectors
    131..227     +  intron         SV40 intron: modified SV40 intron with splice donor and acceptor sites
    288..1004    +  CDS            mEmerald: mEmerald is a basic (constitutively fluorescent) green fluorescent protein published in 1998, derived from Aequorea victoria. It is reported to be a very rapidly-maturing monomer with moderate acid sensitivity.
   2300..2434    -  polyA_signal   SV40 poly(A) signal: SV40 polyadenylation signal
   2569..2585    -  protein_bind   lac operator: The lac repressor binds to the lac operator to inhibit transcription in E. coli. This inhibition can be relieved by adding lactose or isopropyl-β-D-thiogalactopyranoside (IPTG). lac repressor encoded by lacI
   2593..2623    -  promoter       lac promoter: promoter for the E. coli lac operon
   2638..2659    -  protein_bind   CAP binding site: CAP binding activates transcription in the presence of cAMP. E. coli catabolite activator protein
   2672..2764    -  CDS            lacI (fragment): lac repressor; lacI; The lac repressor binds to the lac operator to inhibit transcription in E. coli. This inhibition can be relieved by adding lactose or isopropyl-β-D-thiogalactopyranoside (IPTG).
   2947..3535    -  rep_origin     ori: high-copy-number ColE1/pMB1/pBR322/pUC origin of replication
   3706..4566    -  CDS            AmpR: β-lactamase; bla; confers resistance to ampicillin, carbenicillin, and related antibiotics
   4567..4671    -  promoter       AmpR promoter: bla
   4766..4801    +  CDS            rop (fragment): Rop protein, which maintains plasmids at low copy number; rop
   4903..5002    +  misc_feature   bom (fragment): basis of mobility region from pBR322
   5008..5163    -  CDS            lacZα (fragment): LacZα fragment of β-galactosidase; lacZ fragment
   5169..5189    -  misc_feature   MCS (fragment): pUC18/19 multiple cloning site
   5188..5491    +  enhancer       CMV enhancer: human cytomegalovirus immediate early enhancer
   5492..5695    +  promoter       CMV promoter: human cytomegalovirus (CMV) immediate early promoter
