[The description below was written by a language model from this plasmid's Addgene catalogue record and pLannotate feature annotations shown in this document.]
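Description:
pCMV_mEm_4GS_LF82_664 is a mammalian expression plasmid built on a pCMV backbone (about 4.5 kb without insert; the sequenced construct is about 5.7 kb) that expresses the LF82_664 coding sequence from E. coli strain LF82 as a fusion to the green fluorescent protein mEmerald. It is propagated in E. coli through a high-copy ColE1/pUC-type origin and selected with ampicillin via the β-lactamase gene and its native promoter. No mammalian selection marker is annotated, which suggests the plasmid is meant for transient transfection. The backbone also contains remnants of earlier cloning vectors: lac promoter/operator and CAP site, and fragments of lacI, lacZα, rop, bom and a pUC polylinker. These have no evident role in the construct's function. The short "TRE3GV promoter" hit at the start of the record is only a 22-nt fragment, probably a sequence match at the end of the CMV promoter rather than a Tet-responsive element.

The expression cassette spans the plasmid's numbering origin. The human CMV immediate-early enhancer and promoter drive transcription through a modified SV40 intron, which typically improves mRNA processing and expression, into the mEmerald open reading frame. The roughly 1.2 kb LF82_664 insert was introduced by ligation-independent cloning. It is not annotated in the feature table but would occupy the unannotated region between mEmerald and the SV40 polyadenylation signal. mEmerald therefore sits at the N terminus, and the "4GS" in the name suggests a glycine-serine linker, though the record does not describe it. The function of LF82_664 is not stated. The plasmid comes from an imaging screen that expressed candidate bacterial effector proteins in HeLa cells, where the fluorescent tag allows localisation and cellular phenotypes to be scored.
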