Addgene plasmid #100457: pCMV_mEm_4GS_LF82_664
Purpose: Mammalian expression of E. coli LF82_664 CDS fused to mEmerald
Depositing lab: Alan Huett. Depositing organization: University of Nottingham. Publication: A multi-phenotypic imaging screen to identify bacterial effectors by exogenous expression in a HeLa cell line. Collins A, Huett A. Sci Data. 2018 May 15;5:180081. doi: 10.1038/sdata.2018.81. PubMed 29762554.
Backbone
  Vector backbone: pCMV
  Backbone size w/o insert (bp): 4502
  Vector type: Mammalian Expression
Growth in bacteria
  Bacterial resistance: Ampicillin, 100 μg/mL
  Growth temperature: 37°C
  Growth strain: XL1 Blue
  Copy number: High Copy
Gene/Insert
  Gene/Insert name: LF82_664
  Insert size (bp): 1200
  Promoter: CMV
  Tag / fusion protein: mEmerald (N terminal on backbone)
  Cloning method: Ligation Independent Cloning
  Sequencing primers: 5′ ACTTCTGCTCTAAAAGCTGCGG; 3′ CACTGCATTCTAGTTGTGGTTTGTC
Terms and licenses: Academic/Nonprofit Terms; Industry Terms: Not Available to Industry
How to cite: pCMV_mEm_4GS_LF82_664 was a gift from Alan Huett (Addgene plasmid # 100457 ; http://n2t.net/addgene:100457 ; RRID:Addgene_100457)
