>Addgene plasmid #100457 | pCMV_mEm_4GS_LF82_664 | depositor partial sequence | sequence record 183766 | Sequence across LF82 gene insert region
CTCGGCATGGACGAGCTGTACAAGCGAATTGGTGGAGGGGGCGGTTCCGGTGGCGGAGGTTCCCGAATTC
GTCGACGGAGATCTGATATGGCTGTTGTTCCCGTCGATGATGTTATCCAGCGTACGCTGGCGAAGATGCA
AAACCGGATTGAGCAAAAAGCGCAGTCCGGTGAGCAGAGTAATGAGCAGAGCGGATTACTCTTTCTGGGG
AACGTGCATGACGCCGTTCCCCGGCGTTTATTTCTGGATTGTCGGTTATCGCCGCTGGATAAAATGGCGT
GGATGATGATCCGACTGTACGCCCAGCAGAACGAGGGCGCTGTTTTTCCGACCTACGACGAATTGCAGTG
CCAGCTGGCGTTACCTCATTCGGATAAAGCCTCCCGGGAGACGGTCAGTCGGGCGCTGTTAATGCTGCGT
CTTACCGGGTGGCTGAGCCTCTGCAAGCGTGTCAGAGATAAATCCGGGCGTATTCGCGGCAATATCTATG
CCCAGCATGATGAGCCTCTGGGGCTGTTTGATACGGAATACTTCGATCCCGGCTGGCTTGATGCCGTTGC
TGATGCCTGCCGACACACCAATAAAACAATACGCCTGACGGCGCTGGCCGTTTTGCAGGATATCAAATCC
GATACCCGTATGCGCCACCGGCACTCACGCGTTGCACTGATAGAAGCCCGGTTATCAGCCCCACAAACTC
CGCAGGAAATGGTGTCATCACGGCAGAAGAAAATCCCCGGTTCTGAAACCGAACCAGGTCAAAAATCACA
AAGTTCGGAATCCGAACTTGGCGTTCTAAAAGGGGATATTTTACCTGGTTCGGATTCCGAACTAAGCCGG
AAATCAAGGGATGGCGGCTTAGTTCGAAATCGAACCGTTACGTACGTAGTTTTACACAGAGTGTAAAANA
TACGTACGTAGGGGGCGAAAGTCGGTTGTCGTGGNCCGACGGCTGTGATCGAGCGGTTGANNCACCTGAC
CGGGNNNTGCTGNNNAGCAGCTAAACNCGCTGCCTTGCNAGCTGGNCAGCGAT
